>Addgene plasmid #135677 | pLenti-CMV-PtenC124S-Puro | addgene full sequence | sequence record 327588 | Addgene NGS Result
AGGTGGCACTTTTCGGGGAAATGTGCGCGGAACCCCTATTTGTTTATTTTTCTAAATACATTCAAATATG
TATCCGCTCATGAGACAATAACCCTGATAAATGCTTCAATAATATTGAAAAAGGAAGAGTATGAGTATTC
AACATTTCCGTGTCGCCCTTATTCCCTTTTTTGCGGCATTTTGCCTTCCTGTTTTTGCTCACCCAGAAAC
GCTGGTGAAAGTAAAAGATGCTGAAGATCAGTTGGGTGCACGAGTGGGTTACATCGAACTGGATCTCAAC
AGCGGTAAGATCCTTGAGAGTTTTCGCCCCGAAGAACGTTTTCCAATGATGAGCACTTTTAAAGTTCTGC
TATGTGGCGCGGTATTATCCCGTATTGACGCCGGGCAAGAGCAACTCGGTCGCCGCATACACTATTCTCA
GAATGACTTGGTTGAGTACTCACCAGTCACAGAAAAGCATCTTACGGATGGCATGACAGTAAGAGAATTA
TGCAGTGCTGCCATAACCATGAGTGATAACACTGCGGCCAACTTACTTCTGACAACGATCGGAGGACCGA
AGGAGCTAACCGCTTTTTTGCACAACATGGGGGATCATGTAACTCGCCTTGATCGTTGGGAACCGGAGCT
GAATGAAGCCATACCAAACGACGAGCGTGACACCACGATGCCTGTAGCAATGGCAACAACGTTGCGCAAA
CTATTAACTGGCGAACTACTTACTCTAGCTTCCCGGCAACAATTAATAGACTGGATGGAGGCGGATAAAG
TTGCAGGACCACTTCTGCGCTCGGCCCTTCCGGCTGGCTGGTTTATTGCTGATAAATCTGGAGCCGGTGA
GCGTGGGTCTCGCGGTATCATTGCAGCACTGGGGCCAGATGGTAAGCCCTCCCGTATCGTAGTTATCTAC
ACGACGGGGAGTCAGGCAACTATGGATGAACGAAATAGACAGATCGCTGAGATAGGTGCCTCACTGATTA
AGCATTGGTAACTGTCAGACCAAGTTTACTCATATATACTTTAGATTGATTTAAAACTTCATTTTTAATT
TAAAAGGATCTAGGTGAAGATCCTTTTTGATAATCTCATGACCAAAATCCCTTAACGTGAGTTTTCGTTC
CACTGAGCGTCAGACCCCGTAGAAAAGATCAAAGGATCTTCTTGAGATCCTTTTTTTCTGCGCGTAATCT
GCTGCTTGCAAACAAAAAAACCACCGCTACCAGCGGTGGTTTGTTTGCCGGATCAAGAGCTACCAACTCT
TTTTCCGAAGGTAACTGGCTTCAGCAGAGCGCAGATACCAAATACTGTTCTTCTAGTGTAGCCGTAGTTA
GGCCACCACTTCAAGAACTCTGTAGCACCGCCTACATACCTCGCTCTGCTAATCCTGTTACCAGTGGCTG
CTGCCAGTGGCGATAAGTCGTGTCTTACCGGGTTGGACTCAAGACGATAGTTACCGGATAAGGCGCAGCG
GTCGGGCTGAACGGGGGGTTCGTGCACACAGCCCAGCTTGGAGCGAACGACCTACACCGAACTGAGATAC
CTACAGCGTGAGCTATGAGAAAGCGCCACGCTTCCCGAAGGGAGAAAGGCGGACAGGTATCCGGTAAGCG
GCAGGGTCGGAACAGGAGAGCGCACGAGGGAGCTTCCAGGGGGAAACGCCTGGTATCTTTATAGTCCTGT
CGGGTTTCGCCACCTCTGACTTGAGCGTCGATTTTTGTGATGCTCGTCAGGGGGGCGGAGCCTATGGAAA
AACGCCAGCAACGCGGCCTTTTTACGGTTCCTGGCCTTTTGCTGGCCTTTTGCTCACATGTTCTTTCCTG
CGTTATCCCCTGATTCTGTGGATAACCGTATTACCGCCTTTGAGTGAGCTGATACCGCTCGCCGCAGCCG
AACGACCGAGCGCAGCGAGTCAGTGAGCGAGGAAGCGGAAGAGCGCCCAATACGCAAACCGCCTCTCCCC
GCGCGTTGGCCGATTCATTAATGCAGCTGGCACGACAGGTTTCCCGACTGGAAAGCGGGCAGTGAGCGCA
ACGCAATTAATGTGAGTTAGCTCACTCATTAGGCACCCCAGGCTTTACACTTTATGCTTCCGGCTCGTAT
GTTGTGTGGAATTGTGAGCGGATAACAATTTCACACAGGAAACAGCTATGACCATGATTACGCCAAGCGC
GCAATTAACCCTCACTAAAGGGAACAAAAGCTGGAGCTGCAAGCTTAATGTAGTCTTATGCAATACTCTT
GTAGTCTTGCAACATGGTAACGATGAGTTAGCAACATGCCTTACAAGGAGAGAAAAAGCACCGTGCATGC
CGATTGGTGGAAGTAAGGTGGTACGATCGTGCCTTATTAGGAAGGCAACAGACGGGTCTGACATGGATTG
GACGAACCACTGAATTGCCGCATTGCAGAGATATTGTATTTAAGTGCCTAGCTCGATACATAAACGGGTC
TCTCTGGTTAGACCAGATCTGAGCCTGGGAGCTCTCTGGCTAACTAGGGAACCCACTGCTTAAGCCTCAA
TAAAGCTTGCCTTGAGTGCTTCAAGTAGTGTGTGCCCGTCTGTTGTGTGACTCTGGTAACTAGAGATCCC
TCAGACCCTTTTAGTCAGTGTGGAAAATCTCTAGCAGTGGCGCCCGAACAGGGACTTGAAAGCGAAAGGG
AAACCAGAGGAGCTCTCTCGACGCAGGACTCGGCTTGCTGAAGCGCGCACGGCAAGAGGCGAGGGGCGGC
GACTGGTGAGTACGCCAAAAATTTTGACTAGCGGAGGCTAGAAGGAGAGAGATGGGTGCGAGAGCGTCAG
TATTAAGCGGGGGAGAATTAGATCGCGATGGGAAAAAATTCGGTTAAGGCCAGGGGGAAAGAAAAAATAT
AAATTAAAACATATAGTATGGGCAAGCAGGGAGCTAGAACGATTCGCAGTTAATCCTGGCCTGTTAGAAA
CATCAGAAGGCTGTAGACAAATACTGGGACAGCTACAACCATCCCTTCAGACAGGATCAGAAGAACTTAG
ATCATTATATAATACAGTAGCAACCCTCTATTGTGTGCATCAAAGGATAGAGATAAAAGACACCAAGGAA
GCTTTAGACAAGATAGAGGAAGAGCAAAACAAAAGTAAGACCACCGCACAGCAAGCGGCCGCTGATCTTC
AGACCTGGAGGAGGAGATATGAGGGACAATTGGAGAAGTGAATTATATAAATATAAAGTAGTAAAAATTG
AACCATTAGGAGTAGCACCCACCAAGGCAAAGAGAAGAGTGGTGCAGAGAGAAAAAAGAGCAGTGGGAAT
AGGAGCTTTGTTCCTTGGGTTCTTGGGAGCAGCAGGAAGCACTATGGGCGCAGCGTCAATGACGCTGACG
GTACAGGCCAGACAATTATTGTCTGGTATAGTGCAGCAGCAGAACAATTTGCTGAGGGCTATTGAGGCGC
AACAGCATCTGTTGCAACTCACAGTCTGGGGCATCAAGCAGCTCCAGGCAAGAATCCTGGCTGTGGAAAG
ATACCTAAAGGATCAACAGCTCCTGGGGATTTGGGGTTGCTCTGGAAAACTCATTTGCACCACTGCTGTG
CCTTGGAATGCTAGTTGGAGTAATAAATCTCTGGAACAGATTTGGAATCACACGACCTGGATGGAGTGGG
ACAGAGAAATTAACAATTACACAAGCTTAATACACTCCTTAATTGAAGAATCGCAAAACCAGCAAGAAAA
GAATGAACAAGAATTATTGGAATTAGATAAATGGGCAAGTTTGTGGAATTGGTTTAACATAACAAATTGG
CTGTGGTATATAAAATTATTCATAATGATAGTAGGAGGCTTGGTAGGTTTAAGAATAGTTTTTGCTGTAC
TTTCTATAGTGAATAGAGTTAGGCAGGGATATTCACCATTATCGTTTCAGACCCACCTCCCAACCCCGAG
GGGACCCGACAGGCCCGAAGGAATAGAAGAAGAAGGTGGAGAGAGAGACAGAGACAGATCCATTCGATTA
GTGAACGGATCTCGACGGTATCGGTTAACTTTTAAAAGAAAAGGGGGGATTGGGGGGTACAGTGCAGGGG
AAAGAATAGTAGACATAATAGCAACAGACATACAAACTAAAGAATTACAAAAACAAATTACAAAATTCAA
AATTTTATCGATAAGCTTGGGAGTTCCGCGTTACATAACTTACGGTAAATGGCCCGCCTGGCTGACCGCC
CAACGACCCCCGCCCATTGACGTCAATAATGACGTATGTTCCCATAGTAACGCCAATAGGGACTTTCCAT
TGACGTCAATGGGTGGAGTATTTACGGTAAACTGCCCACTTGGCAGTACATCAAGTGTATCATATGCCAA
GTACGCCCCCTATTGACGTCAATGACGGTAAATGGCCCGCCTGGCATTATGCCCAGTACATGACCTTATG
GGACTTTCCTACTTGGCAGTACATCTACGTATTAGTCATCGCTATTACCATGGTGATGCGGTTTTGGCAG
TACATCAATGGGCGTGGATAGCGGTTTGACTCACGGGGATTTCCAAGTCTCCACCCCATTGACGTCAATG
GGAGTTTGTTTTGGCACCAAAATCAACGGGACTTTCCAAAATGTCGTAACAACTCCGCCCCATTGACGCA
AATGGGCGGTAGGCGTGTACGGTGGGAGGTCTATATAAGCAGAGCTCGTTTAGTGAACCGTCAGATCGCC
TGGAGACGCCATCCACGCTGTTTTGACCTCCATAGAAGACACCGACTCTAGAGGATCCATGACAGCCATC
ATCAAAGAGATCGTTAGCAGAAACAAAAGGAGATATCAAGAGGATGGATTCGACTTAGACTTGACCTATA
TTTATCCAAATATTATTGCTATGGGATTTCCTGCAGAAAGACTTGAAGGTGTATACAGGAACAATATTGA
TGATGTAGTAAGGTTTTTGGATTCAAAGCATAAAAACCATTACAAGATATACAATCTATGTGCTGAGAGA
CATTATGACACCGCCAAATTTAACTGCAGAGTTGCACAGTATCCTTTTGAAGACCATAACCCACCACAGC
TAGAACTTATCAAACCCTTCTGTGAAGATCTTGACCAATGGCTAAGTGAAGATGACAATCATGTTGCAGC
AATTCACAGTAAAGCTGGAAAGGGACGGACTGGTGTAATGATTTGTGCATATTTATTGCATCGGGGCAAA
TTTTTAAAGGCACAAGAGGCCCTAGATTTTTATGGGGAAGTAAGGACCAGAGACAAAAAGGGAGTCACAA
TTCCCAGTCAGAGGCGCTATGTATATTATTATAGCTACCTGCTAAAAAATCACCTGGATTACAGACCCGT
GGCACTGCTGTTTCACAAGATGATGTTTGAAACTATTCCAATGTTCAGTGGCGGAACTTGCAATCCTCAG
TTTGTGGTCTGCCAGCTAAAGGTGAAGATATATTCCTCCAATTCAGGACCCACGCGGCGGGAGGACAAGT
TCATGTACTTTGAGTTCCCTCAGCCATTGCCTGTGTGTGGTGATATCAAAGTAGAGTTCTTCCACAAACA
GAACAAGATGCTCAAAAAGGACAAAATGTTTCACTTTTGGGTAAATACGTTCTTCATACCAGGACCAGAG
GAAACCTCAGAAAAAGTGGAAAATGGAAGTCTTTGTGATCAGGAAATCGATAGCATTTGCAGTATAGAGC
GTGCAGATAATGACAAGGAGTATCTTGTACTCACCCTAACAAAAAACGATCTTGACAAAGCAAACAAAGA
CAAGGCCAACCGATACTTCTCTCCAAATTTTAAGGTGAAACTATACTTTACAAAAACAGTAGAGGAGCCA
TCAAATCCAGAGGCTAGCAGTTCAACTTCTGTGACTCCAGATGTTAGTGACAATGAACCTGATCATTATA
GATATTCTGACACCACTGACTCTGATCCAGAGAATGAACCTTTTGATGAAGATCAGCATTCACAAATTAC
AAAAGTCTAAGTCGACAATCAACCTCTGGATTACAAAATTTGTGAAAGATTGACTGGTATTCTTAACTAT
GTTGCTCCTTTTACGCTATGTGGATACGCTGCTTTAATGCCTTTGTATCATGCTATTGCTTCCCGTATGG
CTTTCATTTTCTCCTCCTTGTATAAATCCTGGTTGCTGTCTCTTTATGAGGAGTTGTGGCCCGTTGTCAG
GCAACGTGGCGTGGTGTGCACTGTGTTTGCTGACGCAACCCCCACTGGTTGGGGCATTGCCACCACCTGT
CAGCTCCTTTCCGGGACTTTCGCTTTCCCCCTCCCTATTGCCACGGCGGAACTCATCGCCGCCTGCCTTG
CCCGCTGCTGGACAGGGGCTCGGCTGTTGGGCACTGACAATTCCGTGGTGTTGTCGGGGAAGCTGACGTC
CTTTCCATGGCTGCTCGCCTGTGTTGCCACCTGGATTCTGCGCGGGACGTCCTTCTGCTACGTCCCTTCG
GCCCTCAATCCAGCGGACCTTCCTTCCCGCGGCCTGCTGCCGGCTCTGCGGCCTCTTCCGCGTCTTCGCC
TTCGCCCTCAGACGAGTCGGATCTCCCTTTGGGCCGCCTCCCCGCCTGGAATTCTACCGGGTAGGGGAGG
CGCTTTTCCCAAGGCAGTCTGGAGCATGCGCTTTAGCAGCCCCGCTGGGCACTTGGCGCTACACAAGTGG
CCTCTGGCCTCGCACACATTCCACATCCACCGGTAGGCGCCAACCGGCTCCGTTCTTTGGTGGCCCCTTC
GCGCCACCTTCTACTCCTCCCCTAGTCAGGAAGTTCCCCCCCGCCCCGCAGCTCGCGTCGTGCAGGACGT
GACAAATGGAAGTAGCACGTCTCACTAGTCTCGTGCAGATGGACAGCACCGCTGAGCAATGGAAGCGGGT
AGGCCTTTGGGGCAGCGGCCAATAGCAGCTTTGCTCCTTCGCTTTCTGGGCTCAGAGGCTGGGAAGGGGT
GGGTCCGGGGGCGGGCTCAGGGGCGGGCTCAGGGGCGGGGCGGGCGCCCGAAGGTCCTCCGGAGGCCCGG
CATTCTGCACGCTTCAAAAGCGCACGTCTGCCGCGCTGTTCTCCTCTTCCTCATCTCCGGGCCTTTCGAC
CTGCAGCCCAAGCTTACCATGACCGAGTACAAGCCCACGGTGCGCCTCGCCACCCGCGACGACGTCCCCA
GGGCCGTACGCACCCTCGCCGCCGCGTTCGCCGACTACCCCGCCACGCGCCACACCGTCGATCCGGACCG
CCACATCGAGCGGGTCACCGAGCTGCAAGAACTCTTCCTCACGCGCGTCGGGCTCGACATCGGCAAGGTG
TGGGTCGCGGACGACGGCGCCGCGGTGGCGGTCTGGACCACGCCGGAGAGCGTCGAAGCGGGGGCGGTGT
TCGCCGAGATCGGCCCGCGCATGGCCGAGTTGAGCGGTTCCCGGCTGGCCGCGCAGCAACAGATGGAAGG
CCTCCTGGCGCCGCACCGGCCCAAGGAGCCCGCGTGGTTCCTGGCCACCGTCGGCGTCTCGCCCGACCAC
CAGGGCAAGGGTCTGGGCAGCGCCGTCGTGCTCCCCGGAGTGGAGGCGGCCGAGCGCGCCGGGGTGCCCG
CCTTCCTGGAGACCTCCGCGCCCCGCAACCTCCCCTTCTACGAGCGGCTCGGCTTCACCGTCACCGCCGA
CGTCGAGGTGCCCGAAGGACCGCGCACCTGGTGCATGACCCGCAAGCCCGGTGCCTGACGCCCGCCCCAC
GACCCGCAGCGCCCGACCGAAAGGAGCGCACGACCCCATGCATCTCGAGGGCCCGGTACCTTTAAGACCA
ATGACTTACAAGGCAGCTGTAGATCTTAGCCACTTTTTAAAAGAAAAGGGGGGACTGGAAGGGCTAGCTC
ACTCCCAACGAAGACAAGATCTGCTTTTTGCTTGTACTGGGTCTCTCTGGTTAGACCAGATCTGAGCCTG
GGAGCTCTCTGGCTAACTAGGGAACCCACTGCTTAAGCCTCAATAAAGCTTGCCTTGAGTGCTTCAAGTA
GTGTGTGCCCGTCTGTTGTGTGACTCTGGTAACTAGAGATCCCTCAGACCCTTTTAGTCAGTGTGGAAAA
TCTCTAGCAGTAGTAGTTCATGTCATCTTATTATTCAGTATTTATAACTTGCAAAGAAATGAATATCAGA
GAGTGAGAGGAACTTGTTTATTGCAGCTTATAATGGTTACAAATAAAGCAATAGCATCACAAATTTCACA
AATAAAGCATTTTTTTCACTGCATTCTAGTTGTGGTTTGTCCAAACTCATCAATGTATCTTATCATGTCT
GGCTCTAGCTATCCCGCCCCTAACTCCGCCCATCCCGCCCCTAACTCCGCCCAGTTCCGCCCATTCTCCG
CCCCATGGCTGACTAATTTTTTTTATTTATGCAGAGGCCGAGGCCGCCTCGGCCTCTGAGCTATTCCAGA
AGTAGTGAGGAGGCTTTTTTGGAGGCCTAGGGACGTACCCAATTCGCCCTATAGTGAGTCGTATTACGCG
CGCTCACTGGCCGTCGTTTTACAACGTCGTGACTGGGAAAACCCTGGCGTTACCCAACTTAATCGCCTTG
CAGCACATCCCCCTTTCGCCAGCTGGCGTAATAGCGAAGAGGCCCGCACCGATCGCCCTTCCCAACAGTT
GCGCAGCCTGAATGGCGAATGGG
[124 nt withheld, positions 8634-8757]
C
[91 nt withheld, positions 8759-8849]
A
[49 nt withheld, positions 8851-8899]
CCTTTGACGTTGGAGTCCACGTTCTTT
[37 nt withheld, positions 8927-8963]
ACCCTATCTCGGTCTATTCTTTTGATTTATAAGGGATTTTGCCGATTTCGGCCTATTGGTTAAAAAATGA
GCTGATTTAACAAAAATTTAACGCGAATTTTAACAAAATATTAACGCTTACAATTT
Features (pLannotate 1.2.2; 28 found; start..end, strand, type, name):
     26..130     +  promoter       AmpR promoter: bla
    131..991     +  CDS            AmpR: β-lactamase; bla; confers resistance to ampicillin, carbenicillin, and related antibiotics
   1162..1750    +  rep_origin     ori: high-copy-number ColE1/pMB1/pBR322/pUC origin of replication
   1933..2025    +  CDS            lacI (fragment): lac repressor; lacI; The lac repressor binds to the lac operator to inhibit transcription in E. coli. This inhibition can be relieved by adding lactose or isopropyl-β-D-thiogalactopyranoside (IPTG).
   2038..2059    +  protein_bind   CAP binding site: CAP binding activates transcription in the presence of cAMP. E. coli catabolite activator protein
   2074..2104    +  promoter       lac promoter: promoter for the E. coli lac operon
   2112..2128    +  protein_bind   lac operator: The lac repressor binds to the lac operator to inhibit transcription in E. coli. This inhibition can be relieved by adding lactose or isopropyl-β-D-thiogalactopyranoside (IPTG). lac repressor encoded by lacI
   2173..2191    +  promoter       T3 promoter: promoter for bacteriophage T3 RNA polymerase
   2219..2445    +  promoter       RSV promoter: Rous sarcoma virus enhancer/promoter
   2446..2626    +  LTR            5' LTR (truncated): truncated 5' long terminal repeat (LTR) from HIV-1
   2673..2798    +  misc_feature   HIV-1 Ψ: packaging signal of human immunodeficiency virus type 1
   2782..3145    +  CDS            HIV-1 gag (fragment): gag protein from human immunodeficiency virus 1; gag
   3291..3524    +  misc_feature   RRE: The Rev response element (RRE) of HIV-1 allows for Rev-dependent mRNA export from the nucleus to the cytoplasm.
   3901..4001    +  CDS            Rev (fragment): human immunodeficiency virus 1 (HIV-1) Rev protein; rev; enhances nuclear export of unspliced and incompletely spliced viral mRNAs
   4020..4136    +  misc_feature   cPPT/CTS: central polypurine tract and central termination sequence of HIV-1
   4159..4462    +  enhancer       CMV enhancer: human cytomegalovirus immediate early enhancer
   4463..4666    +  promoter       CMV promoter: human cytomegalovirus (CMV) immediate early promoter
   4749..5957    +  CDS            Pten: PTEN_MOUSE - Also known as Mmac1. Experimental evidence at protein level: Swiss-Prot protein existence level 1. In motile cells, suppresses the formation of lateral pseudopods and thereby promotes cell polarization and directed movement (By similarity). Tumor suppressor. Acts as a dual-specificity protein phosphatase, dephosphorylating tyrosine-, serine- and threonine- phosphorylated proteins. Also acts as a lipid phosphatase, removing the phosphate in the D3 position of the inositol ring from phosphatidylinositol 3,4,5-trisphosphate, phosphatidylinositol 3,4- diphosphate, phosphatidylinositol
   5967..6555    +  misc_feature   WPRE: woodchuck hepatitis virus posttranscriptional regulatory element
   6569..7068    +  promoter       PGK promoter: mouse phosphoglycerate kinase 1 promoter
   7089..7688    +  CDS            PuroR: puromycin N-acetyltransferase; pac from Streptomyces alboniger; confers resistance to puromycin
   7756..7893    +  CDS            nef (fragment): NEF_HV1LA - Experimental evidence at protein level: Swiss-Prot protein existence level 1. Extracellular Nef protein targets CD4(+) T-lymphocytes for apoptosis by interacting with CXCR4 surface receptors. From Human immunodeficiency virus type 1 group M subtype B (isolate Lai) (HIV-1).
   7879..8059    +  LTR            5' LTR (truncated): truncated 5' long terminal repeat (LTR) from HIV-1
   8131..8252    +  polyA_signal   SV40 poly(A) signal: SV40 polyadenylation signal
   8292..8427    +  rep_origin     SV40 ori: SV40 origin of replication
   8448..8466    -  promoter       T7 promoter: promoter for bacteriophage T7 RNA polymerase
   8474..8629    +  CDS            lacZα (fragment): LacZα fragment of β-galactosidase; lacZ fragment
   8634..9062    +  rep_origin     f1 ori (sequence partly withheld): f1 bacteriophage origin of replication; arrow indicates direction of (+) strand synthesis
