[The description below was written by a language model from this plasmid's Addgene catalogue record and pLannotate feature annotations shown in this document.]
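Description:
pLenti-CMV-PtenC124S-Puro is a lentiviral transfer plasmid built on the p156RRL-sinPPT-CMV-GFP-PRE backbone for constitutive expression of a mutant mouse Pten cDNA in mammalian cells. In bacteria it is maintained as a high-copy plasmid through a ColE1/pUC-type origin and selected with ampicillin via the β-lactamase gene. An f1 origin, remnants of the lac/lacZα region, and flanking T3 and T7 promoters are carried over from the cloning backbone.

The viral portion follows a third-generation layout. An RSV promoter replaces the native U3 to drive a truncated HIV-1 5' LTR, followed by the Ψ packaging signal with a partial gag sequence, the Rev response element for Rev-dependent nuclear export of the genomic RNA, and the cPPT/CTS, which aids nuclear import of the reverse-transcribed genome. The downstream LTR is also annotated as truncated, consistent with the self-inactivating design implied by the backbone name, and is followed by an SV40 polyadenylation signal and SV40 origin.

Between the LTRs, the CMV enhancer/promoter drives the Pten coding sequence, which according to the catalogue carries the C124S substitution. This residue is the catalytic cysteine of the phosphatase active site, and its replacement is generally used to produce a phosphatase-dead protein. A WPRE follows the insert to enhance transcript stability and expression. A separate mouse PGK promoter drives puromycin N-acetyltransferase, allowing selection of transduced cells. No epitope tag or fluorescent reporter is annotated, so the GFP of the parental backbone appears to have been replaced by the insert, which was introduced by Gibson assembly. The construct is suited to generating stable cell populations expressing mutant Pten, for example as a comparison to wild-type Pten.
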