Addgene plasmid #135677: pLenti-CMV-PtenC124S-Puro
Purpose: Constitutive expression (cMV promoter) of C124S mutant Pten cDNA, Puromycin selection
Depositing lab: Florian Karreth. Depositing organization: H. Lee Moffitt Cancer Center and Research Institute.
Backbone
  Vector backbone: p156RRL-sinPPT-CMV-GFP-PRE/Nhe I
  Vector type: Lentiviral
Growth in bacteria
  Bacterial resistance: Ampicillin, 100 μg/mL
  Growth temperature: 37°C
  Growth strain: NEB Stable
  Copy number: High Copy
Gene/Insert
  Gene/Insert name: Pten
  Species: M. musculus (mouse)
  Mutation: C124S
  Entrez Gene: Pten (a.k.a. 2310035O07Rik, A130070J02Rik, B430203M17Rik, MMAC1, PTENbeta, TEP1)
  Cloning method: Gibson Cloning
Terms and licenses: Academic/Nonprofit Terms; Industry Terms: Not Available to Industry
How to cite: pLenti-CMV-PtenC124S-Puro was a gift from Florian Karreth (Addgene plasmid # 135677 ; http://n2t.net/addgene:135677 ; RRID:Addgene_135677)
